Addgene plasmid #64710: pSaGuide
Purpose: Cloning and expression of Staphylococcus aureus guide RNA
Depositing lab: Kiran Musunuru. Depositing organization: Harvard University.
Backbone
  Vector backbone: pCR2.1-TOPO
  Backbone manufacturer: Invitrogen
  Backbone size w/o insert (bp): 3931
  Total vector size (bp): 4384
  Vector type: Mammalian Expression, CRISPR
Growth in bacteria
  Bacterial resistance: Ampicillin and Kanamycin, 100 & 50 μg/mL
  Growth temperature: 37°C
  Growth strain: DH10B
  Copy number: High Copy
Gene/Insert
  Gene/Insert name: Staphylococcus aureus guide RNA
  gRNA/shRNA sequence: Empty
  Species: Synthetic
  Promoter: hU6
  Cloning method: TOPO Cloning
  Sequencing primers: 5′ T7; 3′ M13R
Terms and licenses: Academic/Nonprofit Terms; Industry Terms: Not Available to Industry
How to cite: pSaGuide was a gift from Kiran Musunuru (Addgene plasmid # 64710 ; http://n2t.net/addgene:64710 ; RRID:Addgene_64710)
