[The description below was written by a language model from this plasmid's Addgene catalogue record and pLannotate feature annotations shown in this document.]
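Description:
pSaGuide is a small (about 4.4 kb) guide RNA cloning and expression plasmid for the Staphylococcus aureus CRISPR/Cas9 system, built by TOPO cloning a synthetic cassette into the pCR2.1-TOPO backbone. It is maintained in E. coli at high copy through a ColE1/pUC-type origin and carries both a β-lactamase gene and a Tn5-derived neomycin/kanamycin phosphotransferase gene, so it can be selected with ampicillin and kanamycin. The rest of the backbone is standard for this vector family. It includes an f1 origin for single-stranded DNA production, along with the lac promoter, operator and CAP binding site and a lacZα fragment. A T7 promoter lies upstream of the insert, and T7 and M13 reverse priming sites are listed for sequencing across it.

The payload is a human U6 RNA polymerase III promoter followed, after a short gap, by the S. aureus Cas9 guide RNA scaffold. The record lists the guide sequence as empty, so the plasmid is an acceptor into which a user-chosen targeting spacer is placed between the promoter and the scaffold. The record does not describe the cloning sites or the insertion strategy. Once a spacer is added, U6 drives transcription of a complete single guide RNA in mammalian cells. Partial attB1 and attB2 Gateway sites flank the U6–scaffold unit, apparently remnants of the synthetic fragment's design. The plasmid encodes no Cas9 and has no annotated mammalian selection cassette, so it is meant to be co-delivered with a separate SaCas9 expression construct for genome editing or related targeting experiments.
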