Features (pLannotate 1.2.2; 16 found; start..end, strand, type, name):
    182..770     -  rep_origin     ori: high-copy-number ColE1/pMB1/pBR322/pUC origin of replication
    941..1801    -  CDS            AmpR: β-lactamase; bla; confers resistance to ampicillin, carbenicillin, and related antibiotics
   1802..1818    -  promoter       AmpR promoter (fragment): bla
   1822..2613    -  CDS            neo: KKA2_KLEPN - Also known as kan, nptII. Experimental evidence at protein level: Swiss-Prot protein existence level 1. Resistance to kanamycin, neomycin, paromomycin, ribostamycin, butirosin and gentamicin B. From Klebsiella pneumoniae.
   2645..2944    -  CDS            tnpA (fragment): TN5P_ECOLX - Also known as tnp. Experimental evidence at protein level: Swiss-Prot protein existence level 1. Mediates transposition of transposon Tn5 by a 'cut and paste' mechanism. First, the monomeric transposase binds the 19 bp inverted DNA repeats flanking the transposon. Then, dimerization of the DNA- bound transposase creates a synaptic DNA complex. After nicking of the first DNA strand, excision of the transposon proceeds through a series of intermediates. The transposase then mediates the insertion of the transposon at a new site by strand transfer. The activity of the wild- type tran
   2957..3385    -  rep_origin     f1 ori (sequence partly withheld): f1 bacteriophage origin of replication; arrow indicates direction of (+) strand synthesis
   3389..3546    -  CDS            lacZα (fragment): LacZα fragment of β-galactosidase; lacZ fragment
   3549..3567    +  promoter       T7 promoter: promoter for bacteriophage T7 RNA polymerase
   3636..3655    +  protein_bind   attB1 (fragment): mutant version of attB; recombination site for the Gateway® BP reaction BP Clonase™
   3707..3947    +  promoter       U6 promoter: RNA polymerase III promoter for human U6 snRNA
   3974..4049    +  misc_RNA       Sa gRNA scaffold: guide RNA scaffold for the Staphylococcus aureus CRISPR/Cas9 system
   4061..4082    -  protein_bind   attB2 (fragment): mutant version of attB; recombination site for the Gateway® BP reaction BP Clonase™
   4188..4204    -  protein_bind   lac operator: The lac repressor binds to the lac operator to inhibit transcription in E. coli. This inhibition can be relieved by adding lactose or isopropyl-β-D-thiogalactopyranoside (IPTG). lac repressor encoded by lacI
   4212..4242    -  promoter       lac promoter: promoter for the E. coli lac operon
   4257..4278    -  protein_bind   CAP binding site: CAP binding activates transcription in the presence of cAMP. E. coli catabolite activator protein
   4291..4383    -  CDS            lacI (fragment): lac repressor; lacI; The lac repressor binds to the lac operator to inhibit transcription in E. coli. This inhibition can be relieved by adding lactose or isopropyl-β-D-thiogalactopyranoside (IPTG).
>Addgene plasmid #64710 | pSaGuide | depositor full sequence | sequence record 108923 | pSaGuide sequence 4384 bps
CTTCCGCTTCCTCGCTCACTGACTCGCTGCGCTCGGTCGTTCGGCTGCGGCGAGCGGTATCAGCTCACTC
AAAGGCGGTAATACGGTTATCCACAGAATCAGGGGATAACGCAGGAAAGAACATGTGAGCAAAAGGCCAG
CAAAAGGCCAGGAACCGTAAAAAGGCCGCGTTGCTGGCGTTTTTCCATAGGCTCCGCCCCCCTGACGAGC
ATCACAAAAATCGACGCTCAAGTCAGAGGTGGCGAAACCCGACAGGACTATAAAGATACCAGGCGTTTCC
CCCTGGAAGCTCCCTCGTGCGCTCTCCTGTTCCGACCCTGCCGCTTACCGGATACCTGTCCGCCTTTCTC
CCTTCGGGAAGCGTGGCGCTTTCTCATAGCTCACGCTGTAGGTATCTCAGTTCGGTGTAGGTCGTTCGCT
CCAAGCTGGGCTGTGTGCACGAACCCCCCGTTCAGCCCGACCGCTGCGCCTTATCCGGTAACTATCGTCT
TGAGTCCAACCCGGTAAGACACGACTTATCGCCACTGGCAGCAGCCACTGGTAACAGGATTAGCAGAGCG
AGGTATGTAGGCGGTGCTACAGAGTTCTTGAAGTGGTGGCCTAACTACGGCTACACTAGAAGAACAGTAT
TTGGTATCTGCGCTCTGCTGAAGCCAGTTACCTTCGGAAAAAGAGTTGGTAGCTCTTGATCCGGCAAACA
AACCACCGCTGGTAGCGGTGGTTTTTTTGTTTGCAAGCAGCAGATTACGCGCAGAAAAAAAGGATCTCAA
GAAGATCCTTTGATCTTTTCTACGGGGTCTGACGCTCAGTGGAACGAAAACTCACGTTAAGGGATTTTGG
TCATGAGATTATCAAAAAGGATCTTCACCTAGATCCTTTTAAATTAAAAATGAAGTTTTAAATCAATCTA
AAGTATATATGAGTAAACTTGGTCTGACAGTTACCAATGCTTAATCAGTGAGGCACCTATCTCAGCGATC
TGTCTATTTCGTTCATCCATAGTTGCCTGACTCCCCGTCGTGTAGATAACTACGATACGGGAGGGCTTAC
CATCTGGCCCCAGTGCTGCAATGATACCGCGAGACCCACGCTCACCGGCTCCAGATTTATCAGCAATAAA
CCAGCCAGCCGGAAGGGCCGAGCGCAGAAGTGGTCCTGCAACTTTATCCGCCTCCATCCAGTCTATTAAT
TGTTGCCGGGAAGCTAGAGTAAGTAGTTCGCCAGTTAATAGTTTGCGCAACGTTGTTGCCATTGCTACAG
GCATCGTGGTGTCACGCTCGTCGTTTGGTATGGCTTCATTCAGCTCCGGTTCCCAACGATCAAGGCGAGT
TACATGATCCCCCATGTTGTGCAAAAAAGCGGTTAGCTCCTTCGGTCCTCCGATCGTTGTCAGAAGTAAG
TTGGCCGCAGTGTTATCACTCATGGTTATGGCAGCACTGCATAATTCTCTTACTGTCATGCCATCCGTAA
GATGCTTTTCTGTGACTGGTGAGTACTCAACCAAGTCATTCTGAGAATAGTGTATGCGGCGACCGAGTTG
CTCTTGCCCGGCGTCAATACGGGATAATACCGCGCCACATAGCAGAACTTTAAAAGTGCTCATCATTGGA
AAACGTTCTTCGGGGCGAAAACTCTCAAGGATCTTACCGCTGTTGAGATCCAGTTCGATGTAACCCACTC
GTGCACCCAACTGATCTTCAGCATCTTTTACTTTCACCAGCGTTTCTGGGTGAGCAAAAACAGGAAGGCA
AAATGCCGCAAAAAAGGGAATAAGGGCGACACGGAAATGTTGAATACTCATACTCTTCCTTTTTCAATTC
AGAAGAACTCGTCAAGAAGGCGATAGAAGGCGATGCGCTGCGAATCGGGAGCGGCGATACCGTAAAGCAC
GAGGAAGCGGTCAGCCCATTCGCCGCCAAGCTCTTCAGCAATATCACGGGTAGCCAACGCTATGTCCTGA
TAGCGGTCCGCCACACCCAGCCGGCCACAGTCGATGAATCCAGAAAAGCGGCCATTTTCCACCATGATAT
TCGGCAAGCAGGCATCGCCATGGGTCACGACGAGATCCTCGCCGTCGGGCATGCGCGCCTTGAGCCTGGC
GAACAGTTCGGCTGGCGCGAGCCCCTGATGCTCTTCGTCCAGATCATCCTGATCGACAAGACCGGCTTCC
ATCCGAGTACGTGCTCGCTCGATGCGATGTTTCGCTTGGTGGTCGAATGGGCAGGTAGCCGGATCAAGCG
TATGCAGCCGCCGCATTGCATCAGCCATGATGGATACTTTCTCGGCAGGAGCAAGGTGGGATGACAGGAG
ATCCTGCCCCGGCACTTCGCCCAATAGCAGCCAGTCCCTTCCCGCTTCAGTGACAACGTCGAGCACAGCT
GCGCAAGGAACGCCCGTCGTGGCCAGCCACGATAGCCGCGCTGCCTCGTCCTGCAGTTCATTCAGGGCAC
CGGACAGGTCGGTCTTGACAAAAAGAACCGGGCGCCCCTGCGCTGACAGCCGGAACACGGCGGCATCAGA
GCAGCCGATTGTCTGTTGTGCCCAGTCATAGCCGAATAGCCTCTCCACCCAAGCGGCCGGAGAACCTGCG
TGCAATCCATCTTGTTCAATCATGCGAAACGATCCTCATCCTGTCTCTTGATCAGATCTTGATCCCCTGC
GCCATCAGATCCTTGGCGGCAAGAAAGCCATCCAGTTTACTTTGCAGGGCTTCCCAACCTTACCAGAGGG
CGCCCCAGCTGGCAATTCCGGTTCGCTTGCTGTCCATAAAACCGCCCAGTCTAGCTATCGCCATGTAAGC
CCACTGCAAGCTACCTGCTTTCTCTTTGCGCTTGCGTTTTCCCTTGTCCAGATAGCCCAGTAGCTGACAT
TCATCCGGGGTCAGCACCGTTTCTGCGGACTGGCTTTCTACGTGTTCCGCTTCCTTTAGCAGCCCTTGCG
CCCTGAATTTTGTTAAAATTCGCGTTAAATTTTTGTTAAATCAGCTCATTTTTTAACCAATAGGCCGAAA
TCGGCAAAATCCCTTATAAATCAAAAGAATAGACCGAGATAGGGT
[37 nt withheld, positions 3056-3092]
AAAGAACGTGGACTCCAACGTCAAAGG
[49 nt withheld, positions 3120-3168]
T
[91 nt withheld, positions 3170-3260]
G
[124 nt withheld, positions 3262-3385]
CCATTCGCCATTCAGGCTGCGCAACTGTTGGGAAGGGCGATCGGTGCGGGCCTCTTCGCTATTACGCCAG
CTGGCGAAAGGGGGATGTGCTGCAAGGCGATTAAGTTGGGTAACGCCAGGGTTTTCCCAGTCACGACGTT
GTAAAACGACGGCCAGTGAATTGTAATACGACTCACTATAGGGCGAATTGGGCCCTCTAGATGCATGCTC
GAGCGGCCGCCAGTGTGATGGATATCTGCAGAATTCGCCCTTTGTACAAAAAAGCAGGCTTTAAAGGAAC
CAATTCAGTCGACTGGATCCGGTACCAAGGTCGGGCAGGAAGAGGGCCTATTTCCCATGATTCCTTCATA
TTTGCATATACGATACAAGGCTGTTAGAGAGATAATTAGAATTAATTTGACTGTAAACACAAAGATATTA
GTACAAAATACGTGACGTAGAAAGTAATAATTTCTTGGGTAGTTTGCAGTTTTAAAATTATGTTTTAAAA
TGGACTATCATATGCTTACCGTAACTTGAAAGTATTTCGATTTCTTGGCTTTATATATCTTGTGGAAAGG
ACGAAACACCGGGTCTTCGAGAAGACCTGTTTTAGTACTCTGGAAACAGAATCTACTAAAACAAGGCAAA
ATGCCGTGTTTATCTCGTCAACTTGTTGGCGAGATTTTTTTCTAGACCCAGCTTTCTTGTACAAAGTTGG
CATTAAAGGGCGAATTCCAGCACACTGGCGGCCGTTACTAGTGGATCCGAGCTCGGTACCAAGCTTGGCG
TAATCATGGTCATAGCTGTTTCCTGTGTGAAATTGTTATCCGCTCACAATTCCACACAACATACGAGCCG
GAAGCATAAAGTGTAAAGCCTGGGGTGCCTAATGAGTGAGCTAACTCACATTAATTGCGTTGCGCTCACT
GCCCGCTTTCCAGTCGGGAAACCTGTCGTGCCAGCTGCATTAATGAATCGGCCAACGCGCGGGGAGAGGC
GGTTTGCGTATTGGGCGCT
