>Addgene plasmid #64710 | pSaGuide | addgene partial sequence | sequence record 112391 | pBR322ori-F 5'-GGGAAACGCCTGGTATCTTT-3'
GCCACCTCTGACTTGAGCGTCGATTTTTGTGATGCTCGTCAGGGGGGCGGAGCCTATGGAAAAACGCCAG
CAACGCGGCCTTTTTACGGTTCCTGGCCTTTTGCTGGCCTTTTGCTCACATGTTCTTTCCTGCGTTATCC
CCTGATTCTGTGGATAACCGTATTACCGCCTTTGAGTGAGCTGATACCGCTCGCCGCAGCCGAACGACCG
AGCGCAGCGAGTCAGTGAGCGAGGAAGCGGAAGAGCGCCCAATACGCAAACCGCCTCTCCCCGCGCGTTG
GCCGATTCATTAATGCAGCTGGCACGACAGGTTTCCCGACTGGAAAGCGGGCAGTGAGCGCAACGCAATT
AATGTGAGTTAGCTCACTCATTAGGCACCCCAGGCTTTACACTTTATGCTTCCGGCTCGTATGTTGTGTG
GAATTGTGAGCGGATAACAATTTCACACAGGAAACAGCTATGACCATGATTACGCCAAGCTTGGTACCGA
GCTCGGATCCACTAGTAACGGCCGCCAGTGTGCTGGAATTCGCCCTTTAATGCCAACTTTGTACAAGAAA
GCTGGGTCTAGAAAAAAATCTCGCCAACAAGTTGACGAGATAAACACGGCATTTTGCCTTGTTTTAGTAG
ATTCTGTTTCCAGAGTACTAAAACAGGTCTTCTCGAAGACCCGGTGTTTCGTCCTTTCCACAAGATATAT
AAAGCCAAGAAATCGAAATACTTTCAAGTTACGGTAAGCATATGATAGTCCATTTTAAAACATAATTTTA
AAACTGCAAACTACCCAAGAAATTATTACTTTCTACGTCACGTATTTTGTACTAATATCTTTGTGTTTAC
AGTCAAATTAATTCTAATTATCTCTCTAACAGCCTTGTATCGTATATGCAAATATGAAGGAATCATGGGA
AATAGGCCCTCTTCCTGCCCGACCTTGGTACCGGATCCAGTCGACTGAATTGGTTCCTTTAAAGCCTGCT
TTTTTGTACAAAGGGCGAATTCTGCAGATATCCATCACACTGGCGGCCGCTCGAGCATGCATCTAGAGGG
CCCAATTCGCCCTATAGTGAGTCGTATTACAATTCACTGG
