>Addgene plasmid #64710 | pSaGuide | addgene partial sequence | sequence record 112392 | F1ori-R 5'-AGGGAAGAAAGCGAAAGGAG-3'
[73 nt withheld, positions 1-73]
CCATTCGCCATTCAGGCTGCGCAACTGTTGGGAAGGGCGATCGGTGCGGGCCTCTTCGCTATTACGCCAG
CTGGCGAAAGGGGGATGTGCTGCAAGGCGATTAAGTTGGGTAACGCCAGGGTTTTCCCAGTCACGACGTT
GTAAAACGACGGCCAGTGAATTGTAATACGACTCACTATAGGGCGAATTGGGCCCTCTAGATGCATGCTC
GAGCGGCCGCCAGTGTGATGGATATCTGCAGAATTCGCCCTTTGTACAAAAAAGCAGGCTTTAAAGGAAC
CAATTCAGTCGACTGGATCCGGTACCAAGGTCGGGCAGGAAGAGGGCCTATTTCCCATGATTCCTTCATA
TTTGCATATACGATACAAGGCTGTTAGAGAGATAATTAGAATTAATTTGACTGTAAACACAAAGATATTA
GTACAAAATACGTGACGTAGAAAGTAATAATTTCTTGGGTAGTTTGCAGTTTTAAAATTATGTTTTAAAA
TGGACTATCATATGCTTACCGTAACTTGAAAGTATTTCGATTTCTTGGCTTTATATATCTTGTGGAAAGG
ACGAAACACCGGGTCTTCGAGAAGACCTGTTTTAGTACTCTGGAAACAGAATCTACTAAAACAAGGCAAA
ATGCCGTGTTTATCTCGTCAACTTGTTGGCGAGATTTTTTTCTAGACCCAGCTTTCTTGTACAAAGTTGG
CATTAAAGGGCGAATTCCAGCACACTGGCGGCCGTTACTAGTGGATCCGAGCTCGGTACCAAGCTTGGCG
TAATCATGGTCATAGCTGTTTCCTGTGTGAAATTGTTATCCGCTCACAATTCCACACAACATACGAGCCG
GAAGCATAAAGTGTAAAGCCTGGGGTGCCTAATGAGTGAGCTAACTCACATTAATTGCGTTGCGCTCACT
GCCCGCTTTCCAGTCGGGAAACCTGTCGTGCCAGCTGCATTAATGAATCGGCCAACGCGCGGG
